>Addgene plasmid #145622 | pGBW-m4046816 | depositor full sequence | sequence record 287799 | Full Sequence
GATCTCGATCCCGCGAAATTAATACGACTCACTATAGGGGAATTGTGAGCGGATAACAATTCCCCTCTAG
AAATAATTTTGTTTAACTTTAAGAAGGAGACTCTTCTATGTCAAGCCAAGCATGGCAGCCCGGGGTGGCC
ATGCCAAACTTGTACAAAATGCAGCGTATGTTACTGGAGAAGTGCGACCTGCAAAATTATGGTGATTCTG
CGACGCTTCCTAAAGGAATTATGATGAACGTAGCTAAATACACTCAGCTGTGTCAGTATCTCAACACCCT
GACACTGGCTGTCCCGTACAACATGCGCGTTATCCACTTCGGCGCAGGCTCCGATAAAGGTGTTGCGCCG
GGCACTGCTGTACTGCGTCAGTGGCTGCCGACCGGTACTCTGCTGGTTGACTCTGACCTCAATGATTTTG
TGAGTGACGCCGATTCCACCCTGATCGGTGATTGCGCTACCGTTCATACTGCGAACAAATGGGACCTGAT
TATCAGCGATATGTACGACCCGAAGACCAAAAACGTAACCAAAGAAAACGACTCGAAGGAAGGCTTCTTT
ACTTATATCTGTGGTTTCATTCAGCAGAAACTGGCTCTTGGCGGTTCGGTGGCAATCAAGATTACGGAAC
ACTCTTGGAACGCTGACCTATACAAACTTATGGGCCATTTCGCGTGGTGGACCGCCTTTGTTACTAATGT
CAACGCGAGCAGCTCTGAGGCATTCCTGATCGGATGCAATTACCTGGGTAAACCGCGAGAACAGATCGAT
GGCTATGTTATGCACGCTAACTACATATTCTGGCGTAACACGAACCCGATCCAATTATCCTCATATTCCC
TGTTTGACATGAGCAAATTCCCACTAAAACTGCGCGGTACAGCAGTGATGTCTCTGAAAGAAGGCCAGAT
TAACGACATGATTCTGAGTCTGCTGTCTAAAGGGAGACTGATCATCCGTGAGAATAACCGTGTGGTCATC
TCATCCGATGTTCTGGTAAACAATGAGAACCTGTACTTTCAAAGCGACTACAAGGATGATGATGACAAAT
AACCGGCTTATCGGTCAGTTTCACCTGATTTACGTAAAAACCCGCTTCGGCGGGTTTTTGCTTTTGGAGG
GGCAGAAAGATGAATGACTGTCCACGACGCTATACCCAAAAGAAATTGAGATCCTTTTTTTCTGCGCGTA
ATCTGCTGCTTGCAAACAAAAAAACCACCGCTACCAGCGGTGGTTTGTTTGCCGGATCAAGAGCTACCAA
CTCTTTTTCCGAAGGTAACTGGCTTCAGCAGAGCGCAGATACCAAATACTGTTCTTCTAGTGTAGCCGTA
GTTAGGCCACCACTTCAAGAACTCTGTAGCACCGCCTACATACCTCGCTCTGCTAATCCTGTTACCAGTG
GCTGCTGCCAGTGGCGATAAGTCGTGTCTTACCGGGTTGGACTCAAGACGATAGTTACCGGATAAGGCGC
AGCGGTCGGGCTGAACGGGGGGTTCGTGCACACAGCCCAGCTTGGAGCGAACGACCTACACCGAACTGAG
ATACCTACAGCGTGAGCTATGAGAAAGCGCCACGCTTCCCGAAGGGAGAAAGGCGGACAGGTATCCGGTA
AGCGGCAGGGTCGGAACAGGAGAGCGCACGAGGGAGCTTCCAGGGGGAAACGCCTGGTATCTTTATAGTC
CTGTCGGGTTTCGCCACCTCTGACTTGAGCGTCGATTTTTGTGATGCTCGTCAGGGGGGCGGAGCCTATG
GAAATTGATCGGGCACGTAAGAGGTTCCAACTTTCACCATAATGAAATAAGATCACTACCGGGCGTATTT
TTTGAGTTATCGAGATTTTCAGGAGCTAAGGAAGCTAAAATGGAGAAAAAAATCACTGGATATACCACCG
TTGATATATCCCAATGGCATCGTAAAGAACATTTTGAGGCATTTCAGTCAGTTGCTCAATGTACCTATAA
CCAGACCGTTCAGCTGGATATTACGGCCTTTTTAAAGACCGTAAAGAAAAATAAGCACAAGTTTTATCCG
GCCTTTATTCACATTCTTGCCCGCCTGATGAATGCTCATCCGGAATTTCGTATGGCAATGAAAGACGGTG
AGCTGGTGATATGGGATAGTGTTCACCCTTGTTACACCGTTTTCCATGAGCAAACTGAAACGTTTTCATC
GCTCTGGAGTGAATACCACGACGATTTCCGGCAGTTTCTACACATATATTCGCAAGATGTGGCGTGTTAC
GGTGAAAACCTGGCCTATTTCCCTAAAGGGTTTATTGAGAATATGTTTTTCGTTTCAGCCAATCCCTGGG
TGAGTTTCACCAGTTTTGATTTAAACGTGGCCAATATGGACAACTTCTTCGCCCCCGTTTTCACCATGGG
CAAATATTATACGCAAGGCGACAAGGTGCTGATGCCGCTGGCGATTCAGGTTCATCATGCCGTTTGTGAT
GGCTTCCATGTCGGCAGAATGCTTAATGAATTACAACAGTACTGCGATGAGTGGCAGGGCGGGGCGTAAT
TTGATATCGAGCTCGCTTGGACTCCTGTTGATAGATCCAGTAATGACCTCAGAACTCCATCTGGATTTGT
TCAGAACGCTCGGTTGCCGCCGGGCGTTTTTTATTGGT
Features (pLannotate 1.2.2; 9 found; start..end, strand, type, name):
     20..38      +  promoter       T7 promoter: promoter for bacteriophage T7 RNA polymerase
     39..63      +  protein_bind   lac operator: The lac repressor binds to the lac operator to inhibit transcription in E. coli. This inhibition can be relieved by adding lactose or isopropyl-β-D-thiogalactopyranoside (IPTG). lac repressor encoded by lacI
     78..100     +  RBS            RBS: efficient ribosome binding site from bacteriophage T7 gene 10 (Olins and Rangwala, 1989)
    108..1001    +  CDS            rep (fragment): R1AB_CVPFS - Protein inferred from homology: Swiss-Prot protein existence level 3. NendoU is a Mn(2+)-dependent, uridylate-specific enzyme, which leaves 2'-3'-cyclic phosphates 5' to the cleaved bond. From Porcine transmissible gastroenteritis coronavirus (strain FS772/70) (TGEV).
   1025..1048    +  CDS            3xFLAG (fragment): three tandem FLAG® epitope tags, followed by an enterokinase cleavage site
   1166..1754    +  rep_origin     ori: high-copy-number ColE1/pMB1/pBR322/pUC origin of replication
   1762..1859    +  promoter       cat promoter: promoter of the E. coli cat gene encoding chloramphenicol acetyltransferase
   1860..2516    +  CDS            cat: CAT_ECOLX - Experimental evidence at protein level: Swiss-Prot protein existence level 1. This enzyme is an effector of chloramphenicol resistance in bacteria. From Escherichia coli. This protein is used as a marker in many commonly used cloning vectors, such as pACYC184.
   2590..2624    +  terminator     lambda t0 terminator: minimal transcription terminator from phage lambda (Scholtissek and Grosse, 1987)
