[The description below was written by a language model from this plasmid's Addgene catalogue record and pLannotate feature annotations shown in this document.]
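Description:
pGBW-m4046816 is a compact bacterial expression plasmid of about 2.6 kb for producing the SARS-CoV-2 2'-O-ribose methyltransferase in E. coli. This enzyme is a mature cleavage product of the ORF1ab replicase polyprotein, commonly known as nsp16. The minimal synthetic backbone carries little beyond a high-copy ColE1/pUC-type origin of replication and a chloramphenicol acetyltransferase gene driven by its native cat promoter. That gene provides chloramphenicol selection, and a lambda t0 terminator lies downstream of it.

The expression cassette follows a standard T7-lac layout. A bacteriophage T7 promoter is immediately followed by a lac operator, then by the efficient T7 gene 10 ribosome binding site and an added ATG start codon. Transcription therefore requires a host that supplies T7 RNA polymerase. It is held off by lac repressor until induction with IPTG or lactose, and because no lacI gene is annotated on the plasmid, the repressor would presumably have to come from the host. The roughly 0.9 kb coding sequence has been recoded for E. coli codon usage ("recode 1"). This probably explains why the automated annotation recognises it only by homology, as a fragment of a related coronavirus replicase polyprotein; the NendoU function quoted in that annotation belongs to the matched polyprotein entry, not to this insert. The backbone fuses a TEV protease cleavage site and a FLAG epitope to the C terminus. The FLAG epitope is detected in the feature table as a partial 3xFLAG match, and it allows immunodetection or affinity capture, after which the tag can be removed by TEV cleavage.

The construct suits recombinant production of the viral methyltransferase, although the record does not state any application beyond bacterial expression.
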