Addgene plasmid #145622: pGBW-m4046816
Purpose: Bacterial Expression plasmid for SARS-CoV-2 2'-O-ribose methyltransferase
Depositing lab: Ginkgo Bioworks & Benjie Chen. Depositing organization: Ginkgo Bioworks.
Backbone
  Vector backbone: ori-013 - marker | cmR
  Backbone size w/o insert (bp): 1462
  Vector type: Bacterial Expression
Growth in bacteria
  Bacterial resistance: Chloramphenicol, 25 μg/mL
  Growth temperature: 30°C
  Growth strain: DH5alpha
  Copy number: High Copy
Gene/Insert
  Gene/Insert name: SARS-CoV-2 2'-O-ribose methyltransferase
  Species: Escherichia coli str. K-12 substr. MG1655; Severe acute respiratory syndrome coronavirus 2
  Insert size (bp): 893
  Mutation: Escherichia coli recode 1
  Entrez Gene: ORF1ab (a.k.a. GU280_gp01)
  Promoter: Promoter | pT7 ; Operator | lacO ; RBS | T7_rbs ; Start Codon | ATG
  Tag / fusion protein: Cleavable TEV;FLAG_2 (C terminal on backbone)
  Cloning method: Unknown
Resource information
  A portion of this plasmid was derived from a plasmid made by: GinkgoBioworks
Depositor comments: NCBI Reference Sequence: YP_009725311.1
How to cite: pGBW-m4046816 was a gift from Ginkgo Bioworks & Benjie Chen (Addgene plasmid # 145622 ; http://n2t.net/addgene:145622 ; RRID:Addgene_145622)
